>Addgene plasmid #149316 | pDONR223 SARS-CoV-2 NSP14_nostop | addgene full sequence | sequence record 296465 | Addgene NGS Result
GGCAGTGAGCGCAACGCAATTAATACGCGTACCGCTAGCCAGGAAGAGTTTGTAGAAACGCAAAAAGGCC
ATCCGTCAGGATGGCCTTCTGCTTAGTTTGATGCCTGGCAGTTTATGGCGGGCGTCCTGCCCGCCACCCT
CCGGGCCGTTGCTTCACAACGTTCAAATCCGCTCCCGGCGGATTTGTCCTACTCAGGAGAGCGTTCACCG
ACAAACAACAGATAAAACGAAAGGCCCAGTCTTCCGACTGAGCCTTTCGTTTTATTTGATGCCTGGCAGT
TCCCTACTCTCGCGTTAACGCTAGCATGGATGTTTTCCCAGTCACGACGTTGTAAAACGACGGCCAGTCT
TAAGCTCGGGCCCCAAATAATGATTTTATTTTGACTGATAGTGACCTGTTCGTTGCAACAAATTGATGAG
CAATGCTTTTTTATAATGCCAACTTTGTACAAAAAAGTTGGCATGGCTGAGAACGTGACCGGTCTGTTCA
AGGACTGCTCTAAGGTCATCACTGGTCTGCACCCAACTCAGGCTCCAACCCACCTGTCTGTGGACACCAA
GTTCAAGACCGAAGGACTGTGCGTGGACATCCCCGGTATCCCTAAGGACATGACCTACCGCAGGCTGATC
TCCATGATGGGCTTCAAGATGAACTACCAGGTGAACGGATACCCTAACATGTTCATCACCAGAGAGGAAG
CTATCCGCCACGTGAGGGCCTGGATCGGTTTCGACGTGGAAGGTTGCCACGCTACCAGAGAAGCTGTGGG
TACCAACCTGCCACTGCAGCTGGGCTTCTCTACCGGAGTGAACCTGGTGGCTGTGCCTACCGGCTACGTG
GACACCCCAAACAACACCGACTTCTCTAGAGTGAGCGCCAAGCCCCCTCCAGGAGACCAGTTCAAGCACC
TGATCCCCCTGATGTACAAGGGTCTGCCTTGGAACGTGGTGCGCATCAAGATCGTGCAGATGCTGTCCGA
CACCCTGAAGAACCTGTCTGACAGGGTGGTGTTCGTGCTGTGGGCTCACGGCTTCGAGCTGACCAGCATG
AAGTACTTCGTGAAGATCGGACCCGAACGTACCTGCTGCCTGTGCGACAGACGTGCCACCTGCTTCTCCA
CCGCCTCTGACACCTACGCTTGCTGGCACCACTCCATCGGATTCGACTACGTGTACAACCCTTTCATGAT
CGACGTGCAGCAGTGGGGATTCACCGGTAACCTGCAGTCCAACCACGACCTGTACTGCCAGGTGCACGGT
AACGCCCACGTGGCTTCTTGCGACGCTATCATGACCAGATGCCTGGCCGTGCACGAGTGCTTCGTGAAGC
GTGTGGACTGGACCATCGAGTACCCTATCATCGGCGACGAACTGAAGATCAACGCCGCTTGCAGAAAGGT
GCAGCACATGGTGGTGAAGGCCGCTCTGCTGGCTGACAAGTTCCCAGTGCTGCACGACATCGGAAACCCA
AAGGCTATCAAGTGCGTGCCCCAGGCCGACGTGGAGTGGAAGTTCTACGACGCTCAGCCCTGCTCCGACA
AGGCCTACAAGATCGAGGAACTGTTCTACTCTTACGCTACCCACAGCGACAAGTTCACCGACGGCGTGTG
CCTGTTCTGGAACTGCAACGTGGACAGGTACCCAGCCAACTCTATCGTGTGCAGATTCGACACCCGTGTG
CTGAGCAACCTGAACCTGCCCGGATGCGACGGCGGATCCCTGTACGTGAACAAGCACGCCTTCCACACCC
CTGCTTTCGACAAGTCTGCCTTCGTGAACCTGAAGCAGCTGCCTTTCTTCTACTACAGCGACTCCCCATG
CGAGAGCCACGGCAAGCAGGTGGTGTCCGACATCGACTACGTGCCCCTGAAGAGCGCCACCTGCATCACC
CGCTGCAACCTGGGCGGCGCCGTGTGCAGACACCACGCCAACGAATACAGGCTGTACCTGGACGCTTACA
ACATGATGATCAGCGCCGGCTTCTCCCTGTGGGTGTACAAGCAGTTCGACACCTACAACCTGTGGAACAC
CTTCACCAGGCTGCAGTACCCAACTTTCTTGTACAAAGTTGGCATTATAAGAAAGCATTGCTTATCAATT
TGTTGCAACGAACAGGTCACTATCAGTCAAAATAAAATCATTATTTGCCATCCAGCTGATATCCCCTATA
GTGAGTCGTATTACATGGTCATAGCTGTTTCCTGGCAGCTCTGGCCCGTGTCTCAAAATCTCTGATGTTA
CATTGCACAAGATAAAAATATATCATCATGCCTCCTCTAGACCAGCCAGGACAGAAATGCCTCGACTTCG
CTGCTACCCAAGGTTGCCGGGTGACGCACACCGTGGAAACGGATGAAGGCACGAACCCAGTGGACATAAG
CCTGTTCGGTTCGTAAGCTGTAATGCAAGTAGCGTATGCGCTCACGCAACTGGTCCAGAACCTTGACCGA
ACGCAGCGGTGGTAACGGCGCAGTGGCGGTTTTCATGGCTTGTTATGACTGTTTTTTTGGGGTACAGTCT
ATGCCTCGGGCATCCAAGCAGCAAGCGCGTTACGCCGTGGGTCGATGTTTGATGTTATGGAGCAGCAACG
ATGTTACGCAGCAGGGCAGTCGCCCTAAAACAAAGTTAAACATTATGAGGGAAGCGGTGATCGCCGAAGT
ATCGACTCAACTATCAGAGGTAGTTGGCGTCATCGAGCGCCATCTCGAACCGACGTTGCTGGCCGTACAT
TTGTACGGCTCCGCAGTGGATGGCGGCCTGAAGCCACACAGTGATATTGATTTGCTGGTTACGGTGACCG
TAAGGCTTGATGAAACAACGCGGCGAGCTTTGATCAACGACCTTTTGGAAACTTCGGCTTCCCCTGGAGA
GAGCGAGATTCTCCGCGCTGTAGAAGTCACCATTGTTGTGCACGACGACATCATTCCGTGGCGTTATCCA
GCTAAGCGCGAACTGCAATTTGGAGAATGGCAGCGCAATGACATTCTTGCAGGTATCTTCGAGCCAGCCA
CGATCGACATTGATCTGGCTATCTTGCTGACAAAAGCAAGAGAACATAGCGTTGCCTTGGTAGGTCCAGC
GGCGGAGGAACTCTTTGATCCGGTTCCTGAACAGGATCTATTTGAGGCGCTAAATGAAACCTTAACGCTA
TGGAACTCGCCGCCCGACTGGGCTGGCGATGAGCGAAATGTAGTGCTTACGTTGTCCCGCATTTGGTACA
GCGCAGTAACCGGCAAAATCGCGCCGAAGGATGTCGCTGCCGACTGGGCAATGGAGCGCCTGCCGGCCCA
GTATCAGCCCGTCATACTTGAAGCTAGACAGGCTTATCTTGGACAAGAAGAAGATCGCTTGGCCTCGCGC
GCAGATCAGTTGGAAGAATTTGTCCACTACGTGAAAGGCGAGATCACCAAGGTAGTCGGCAAATAACCCT
CGAGCCACCCATGACCAAAATCCCTTAACGTGAGTTACGCGTCGTTCCACTGAGCGTCAGACCCCGTAGA
AAAGATCAAAGGATCTTCTTGAGATCCTTTTTTTCTGCGCGTAATCTGCTGCTTGCAAACAAAAAAACCA
CCGCTACCAGCGGTGGTTTGTTTGCCGGATCAAGAGCTACCAACTCTTTTTCCGAAGGTAACTGGCTTCA
GCAGAGCGCAGATACCAAATACTGTTCTTCTAGTGTAGCCGTAGTTAGGCCACCACTTCAAGAACTCTGT
AGCACCGCCTACATACCTCGCTCTGCTAATCCTGTTACCAGTGGCTGCTGCCAGTGGCGATAAGTCGTGT
CTTACCGGGTTGGACTCAAGACGATAGTTACCGGATAAGGCGCAGCGGTCGGGCTGAACGGGGGGTTCGT
GCACACAGCCCAGCTTGGAGCGAACGACCTACACCGAACTGAGATACCTACAGCGTGAGCTATGAGAAAG
CGCCACGCTTCCCGAAGGGAGAAAGGCGGACAGGTATCCGGTAAGCGGCAGGGTCGGAACAGGAGAGCGC
ACGAGGGAGCTTCCAGGGGGAAACGCCTGGTATCTTTATAGTCCTGTCGGGTTTCGCCACCTCTGACTTG
AGCGTCGATTTTTGTGATGCTCGTCAGGGGGGCGGAGCCTATGGAAAAACGCCAGCAACGCGGCCTTTTT
ACGGTTCCTGGCCTTTTGCTGGCCTTTTGCTCACATGTTCTTTCCTGCGTTATCCCCTGATTCTGTGGAT
AACCGTATTACCGCCTTTGAGTGAGCTGATACCGCTCGCCGCAGCCGAACGACCGAGCGCAGCGAGTCAG
TGAGCGAGGAAGCGGAAGAGCGCCCAATACGCAAACCGCCTCTCCCCGCGCGTTGGCCGATTCATTAATG
CAGCTGGCACGACAGGTTTCCCGACTGGAAAGCG
Features (pLannotate 1.2.2; 12 found; start..end, strand, type, name):
     63..90      -  terminator     rrnB T2 terminator: transcription terminator T2 from the E. coli rrnB gene
    222..265     +  terminator     rrnB T1 terminator: Escherichia coli rrnB; transcription terminator T1 from the E. coli rrnB gene
    312..348     -  CDS            lacZα (fragment): LacZα fragment of β-galactosidase; lacZ fragment
    365..460     +  protein_bind   attL3: mutant version of attL; recombination site for the Gateway® LR reaction LR Clonase™
    466..2046    +  CDS            rep (fragment): R1AB_SARS2 - Experimental evidence at protein level: Swiss-Prot protein existence level 1. [2'-O-methyltransferase]: Methyltransferase that mediates mRNA cap 2'-O-ribose methylation to the 5'-cap structure of viral mRNAs. N7-methyl guanosine cap is a prerequisite for binding of nsp16. Therefore plays an essential role in viral mRNAs cap methylation which is essential to evade immune system. From Severe acute respiratory syndrome coronavirus 2 (2019-nCoV) (SARS-CoV-2).
   2048..2147    -  protein_bind   attL2: mutant version of attL; recombination site for the Gateway® LR reaction LR Clonase™
   2165..2183    -  promoter       T7 promoter: promoter for bacteriophage T7 RNA polymerase
   2373..2396    +  promoter       Pc promoter (fragment): intI1 (promoter lies within the coding sequence); class 1 integron promoter
   2572..2628    +  CDS            GmR (fragment): gentamycin acetyltransferase; aacC1; confers resistance to gentamycin
   2635..3426    +  CDS            SmR: aminoglycoside adenylyltransferase (Murphy, 1985); aadA; confers resistance to spectinomycin and streptomycin
   3519..4107    +  rep_origin     ori: high-copy-number ColE1/pMB1/pBR322/pUC origin of replication
   4290..8       +  CDS            lacI (fragment) (across the origin): lac repressor; lacI; The lac repressor binds to the lac operator to inhibit transcription in E. coli. This inhibition can be relieved by adding lactose or isopropyl-β-D-thiogalactopyranoside (IPTG).
