[The description below was written by a language model from this plasmid's Addgene catalogue record and pLannotate feature annotations shown in this document.]
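Description:
pDONR223 SARS-CoV-2 NSP14_nostop is a Gateway-compatible entry clone built on the pDONR223 backbone and carrying the coding sequence of non-structural protein 14 (NSP14) from SARS-CoV-2 isolate Wuhan-Hu-1. NSP14 is one of the mature products of the viral ORF1ab replicase polyprotein, which is why automated annotation labels the roughly 1.58 kb insert as a fragment of the replicase polyprotein; the functional text attached to that hit describes a different polyprotein product (the 2'-O-methyltransferase) and should not be read as describing NSP14. The insert was synthesized with codon optimization, so it differs from the native viral sequence by many synonymous changes. It deliberately lacks a stop codon.

The plasmid is maintained in E. coli through a high-copy ColE1/pUC-type origin and selected with spectinomycin via the aadA (SmR) aminoglycoside adenylyltransferase gene, which lies downstream of a class 1 integron Pc promoter fragment and a remnant of a gentamicin resistance gene. The open reading frame is flanked by two attL recombination sites (annotated as attL3 and attL2), so an LR Clonase reaction can transfer it into any compatible destination vector. As an entry clone it carries no dedicated expression promoter for the insert; a T7 promoter sits just beyond the downstream attL site on the opposite strand, and rrnB T1 and T2 terminators upstream insulate the cassette from read-through transcription. Short lacZα and lacI fragments are backbone remnants. The sequenced record is 4,374 nt, consistent with the Gateway cassette of the empty donor vector having been replaced by the insert. Because the stop codon is absent, the clone suits destination vectors that add C-terminal tags or fusion partners. It belongs to a collection of SARS-CoV-2 coding regions.
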