Addgene plasmid #149316: pDONR223 SARS-CoV-2 NSP14_nostop
Purpose: Gateway-compatible Entry vector, with insert of NSP14 gene's CDS from SARS-CoV-2 isolate Wuhan-Hu-1. Does not contain stop codon.
Depositing lab: Fritz Roth. Depositing organization: Sinai Health System. Publication: A Comprehensive, Flexible Collection of SARS-CoV-2 Coding Regions. Kim DK, Knapp JJ, Kuang D, Chawla A, Cassonnet P, Lee H, Sheykhkarimli D, Samavarchi-Tehrani P, Abdouni H, Rayhan A, Li R, Pogoutse O, Coyaud E, van der Werf S, Demeret C, Gingras AC, Taipale M, Raught B, Jacob Y, Roth FP. G3 (Bethesda). 2020 Aug 6. pii: g3.120.401554. doi: 10.1534/g3.120.401554. PubMed 32763951.
Backbone
  Vector backbone: pDONR223
  Backbone manufacturer: Rual et al, Genome Res. 14:2128-2135, 2004.
  Backbone size w/o insert (bp): 5005
  Vector type: Gateway-compatible Entry vector
Growth in bacteria
  Bacterial resistance: Spectinomycin, 50 μg/mL
  Growth temperature: 37°C
  Growth strain: DH5alpha
  Copy number: Unknown
Gene/Insert
  Gene/Insert name: NSP14
  Species: SARS-CoV-2 isolate Wuhan-Hu-1
  Insert size (bp): 1584
  Mutation: Many synonymous changes due to codon optimization
  Entrez Gene: ORF1ab (a.k.a. GU280_gp01)
  Cloning method: Gateway Cloning
  Sequencing primers: 5′ M13F; 3′ M13R
Resource information
  A portion of this plasmid was derived from a plasmid made by: Synthesized from GenScript
Terms and licenses: Academic/Nonprofit Terms; Industry Terms
How to cite: pDONR223 SARS-CoV-2 NSP14_nostop was a gift from Fritz Roth (Addgene plasmid # 149316 ; http://n2t.net/addgene:149316 ; RRID:Addgene_149316)
