>Addgene plasmid #149316 | pDONR223 SARS-CoV-2 NSP14_nostop | depositor partial sequence | sequence record 291923 | Inserted CDS without stop codon
ATGGCTGAGAACGTGACCGGTCTGTTCAAGGACTGCTCTAAGGTCATCACTGGTCTGCACCCAACTCAGG
CTCCAACCCACCTGTCTGTGGACACCAAGTTCAAGACCGAAGGACTGTGCGTGGACATCCCCGGTATCCC
TAAGGACATGACCTACCGCAGGCTGATCTCCATGATGGGCTTCAAGATGAACTACCAGGTGAACGGATAC
CCTAACATGTTCATCACCAGAGAGGAAGCTATCCGCCACGTGAGGGCCTGGATCGGTTTCGACGTGGAAG
GTTGCCACGCTACCAGAGAAGCTGTGGGTACCAACCTGCCACTGCAGCTGGGCTTCTCTACCGGAGTGAA
CCTGGTGGCTGTGCCTACCGGCTACGTGGACACCCCAAACAACACCGACTTCTCTAGAGTGAGCGCCAAG
CCCCCTCCAGGAGACCAGTTCAAGCACCTGATCCCCCTGATGTACAAGGGTCTGCCTTGGAACGTGGTGC
GCATCAAGATCGTGCAGATGCTGTCCGACACCCTGAAGAACCTGTCTGACAGGGTGGTGTTCGTGCTGTG
GGCTCACGGCTTCGAGCTGACCAGCATGAAGTACTTCGTGAAGATCGGACCCGAACGTACCTGCTGCCTG
TGCGACAGACGTGCCACCTGCTTCTCCACCGCCTCTGACACCTACGCTTGCTGGCACCACTCCATCGGAT
TCGACTACGTGTACAACCCTTTCATGATCGACGTGCAGCAGTGGGGATTCACCGGTAACCTGCAGTCCAA
CCACGACCTGTACTGCCAGGTGCACGGTAACGCCCACGTGGCTTCTTGCGACGCTATCATGACCAGATGC
CTGGCCGTGCACGAGTGCTTCGTGAAGCGTGTGGACTGGACCATCGAGTACCCTATCATCGGCGACGAAC
TGAAGATCAACGCCGCTTGCAGAAAGGTGCAGCACATGGTGGTGAAGGCCGCTCTGCTGGCTGACAAGTT
CCCAGTGCTGCACGACATCGGAAACCCAAAGGCTATCAAGTGCGTGCCCCAGGCCGACGTGGAGTGGAAG
TTCTACGACGCTCAGCCCTGCTCCGACAAGGCCTACAAGATCGAGGAACTGTTCTACTCTTACGCTACCC
ACAGCGACAAGTTCACCGACGGCGTGTGCCTGTTCTGGAACTGCAACGTGGACAGGTACCCAGCCAACTC
TATCGTGTGCAGATTCGACACCCGTGTGCTGAGCAACCTGAACCTGCCCGGATGCGACGGCGGATCCCTG
TACGTGAACAAGCACGCCTTCCACACCCCTGCTTTCGACAAGTCTGCCTTCGTGAACCTGAAGCAGCTGC
CTTTCTTCTACTACAGCGACTCCCCATGCGAGAGCCACGGCAAGCAGGTGGTGTCCGACATCGACTACGT
GCCCCTGAAGAGCGCCACCTGCATCACCCGCTGCAACCTGGGCGGCGCCGTGTGCAGACACCACGCCAAC
GAATACAGGCTGTACCTGGACGCTTACAACATGATGATCAGCGCCGGCTTCTCCCTGTGGGTGTACAAGC
AGTTCGACACCTACAACCTGTGGAACACCTTCACCAGGCTGCAG
